>Addgene plasmid #198726 | RhoC gRNA #3 | addgene full sequence | sequence record 394373 | Addgene NGS Result
TTTGAATGTATTTAGAAAAATAAACAAATAGGGGTTCCGCGCACATTTCCCCGAAAAGTGCCACCTGACG
TGAGGGCCTATTTCCCATGATTCCTTCATATTTGCATATACGATACAAGGCTGTTAGAGAGATAATTAGA
ATTAATTTGACTGTAAACACAAAGATATTAGTACAAAATACGTGACGTAGAAAGTAATAATTTCTTGGGT
AGTTTGCAGTTTTAAAATTATGTTTTAAAATGGACTATCATATGCTTACCGTAACTTGAAAGTATTTCGA
TTTCTTGGCTTTATATATCTTGTGGAAAGGACGAAACACCGAGAAGACTACGATCGCCTGGTTTTAGAGC
TAGAAATAGCAAGTTAAAATAAGGCTAGTCCGTTATCAACTTGAAAAAGTGGCACCGAGTCGGTGCTTTT
TTTCTAGACCCAGCTTTCTTGTACAAAGTTGGCATTAGATCCGCTGCATTAATGAATCGGCCAACGCGCG
GGGAGAGGCGGTTTGCGTATTGGGCGCTCTTCCGCTTCCTCGCTCACTGACTCGCTGCGCTCGGTCGTTC
GGCTGCGGCGAGCGGTATCAGCTCACTCAAAGGCGGTAATACGGTTATCCACAGAATCAGGGGATAACGC
AGGAAAGAACATGTGAGCAAAAGGCCAGAATTCGAGCTCGGTACCCGGGGATCCTCTAGAGTCGACCTGC
AGGCATGCAAGCTTGGCGTAATCATGGTCATAGCTGTTTCCTGTGTGAAATTGTTATCCGCTCACAATTC
CACACAACATACGAGCCGGAAGCATAAAGTGTAAAGCCTGGGGTGCCTAATGAGTGAGCTAACTCACATT
AATTGCGTTGCGCTCACTGCCCGCTTTCCAGTCGGGAAACCTGTCGTGCCAGCTGCATTAATGAATCGGC
CAACGCGCGGGGAGAGGCGGTTTGCGTATTGGGCGCTCTTCCGCTTCCTCGCTCACTGACTCGCTGCGCT
CGGTCGTTCGGCTGCGGCGAGCGGTATCAGCTCACTCAAAGGCGGTAATACGGTTATCCACAGAATCAGG
GGATAACGCAGGAAAGAACATGTGAGCAAAAGGCCAGCAAAAGGCCAGGAACCGTAAAAAGGCCGCGTTG
CTGGCGTTTTTCCATAGGCTCCGCCCCCCTGACGAGCATCACAAAAATCGACGCTCAAGTCAGAGGTGGC
GAAACCCGACAGGACTATAAAGATACCAGGCGTTTCCCCCTGGAAGCTCCCTCGTGCGCTCTCCTGTTCC
GACCCTGCCGCTTACCGGATACCTGTCCGCCTTTCTCCCTTCGGGAAGCGTGGCGCTTTCTCATAGCTCA
CGCTGTAGGTATCTCAGTTCGGTGTAGGTCGTTCGCTCCAAGCTGGGCTGTGTGCACGAACCCCCCGTTC
AGCCCGACCGCTGCGCCTTATCCGGTAACTATCGTCTTGAGTCCAACCCGGTAAGACACGACTTATCGCC
ACTGGCAGCAGCCACTGGTAACAGGATTAGCAGAGCGAGGTATGTAGGCGGTGCTACAGAGTTCTTGAAG
TGGTGGCCTAACTACGGCTACACTAGAAGAACAGTATTTGGTATCTGCGCTCTGCTGAAGCCAGTTACCT
TCGGAAAAAGAGTTGGTAGCTCTTGATCCGGCAAACAAACCACCGCTGGTAGCGGTGGTTTTTTTGTTTG
CAAGCAGCAGATTACGCGCAGAAAAAAAGGATCTCAAGAAGATCCTTTGATCTTTTCTACGGGGTCTGAC
GCTCAGTGGAACGAAAACTCACGTTAAGGGATTTTGGTCATGAGATTATCAAAAAGGATCTTCACCTAGA
TCCTTTTAAATTAAAAATGAAGTTTTAAATCAATCTAAAGTATATATGAGTAAACTTGGTCTGACAGTTA
CCAATGCTTAATCAGTGAGGCACCTATCTCAGCGATCTGTCTATTTCGTTCATCCATAGTTGCCTGACTC
CCCGTCGTGTAGATAACTACGATACGGGAGGGCTTACCATCTGGCCCCAGTGCTGCAATGATACCGCGAG
ACCCACGCTCACCGGCTCCAGATTTATCAGCAATAAACCAGCCAGCCGGAAGGGCCGAGCGCAGAAGTGG
TCCTGCAACTTTATCCGCCTCCATCCAGTCTATTAATTGTTGCCGGGAAGCTAGAGTAAGTAGTTCGCCA
GTTAATAGTTTGCGCAACGTTGTTGCCATTGCTACAGGCATCGTGGTGTCACGCTCGTCGTTTGGTATGG
CTTCATTCAGCTCCGGTTCCCAACGATCAAGGCGAGTTACATGATCCCCCATGTTGTGCAAAAAAGCGGT
TAGCTCCTTCGGTCCTCCGATCGTTGTCAGAAGTAAGTTGGCCGCAGTGTTATCACTCATGGTTATGGCA
GCACTGCATAATTCTCTTACTGTCATGCCATCCGTAAGATGCTTTTCTGTGACTGGTGAGTACTCAACCA
AGTCATTCTGAGAATAGTGTATGCGGCGACCGAGTTGCTCTTGCCCGGCGTCAATACGGGATAATACCGC
GCCACATAGCAGAACTTTAAAAGTGCTCATCATTGGAAAACGTTCTTCGGGGCGAAAACTCTCAAGGATC
TTACCGCTGTTGAGATCCAGTTCGATGTAACCCACTCGTGCACCCAACTGATCTTCAGCATCTTTTACTT
TCACCAGCGTTTCTGGGTGAGCAAAAACAGGAAGGCAAAATGCCGCAAAAAAGGGAATAAGGGCGACACG
GAAATGTTGAATACTCATACTCTTCCTTTTTCAATATTATTGAAGCATTTATCAGGGTTATTGTCTCATG
AGCGGATACATA
Features (pLannotate 1.2.2; 13 found; start..end, strand, type, name):
     72..312     +  promoter       U6 promoter: RNA polymerase III promoter for human U6 snRNA
    341..416     +  misc_RNA       gRNA scaffold: guide RNA scaffold for the Streptococcus pyogenes CRISPR/Cas9 system
    428..449     -  protein_bind   attB2 (fragment): mutant version of attB; recombination site for the Gateway® BP reaction BP Clonase™
    463..517     -  CDS            lacI (fragment): lac repressor; lacI; The lac repressor binds to the lac operator to inhibit transcription in E. coli. This inhibition can be relieved by adding lactose or isopropyl-β-D-thiogalactopyranoside (IPTG).
    519..652     -  rep_origin     RSF ori (fragment): Plasmids containing the RSF 1030 origin of replication can be propagated in E. coli cells that contain additional plasmids with compatible origins.
    658..714     +  misc_feature   MCS: pUC18/19 multiple cloning site
    751..767     -  protein_bind   lac operator: The lac repressor binds to the lac operator to inhibit transcription in E. coli. This inhibition can be relieved by adding lactose or isopropyl-β-D-thiogalactopyranoside (IPTG). lac repressor encoded by lacI
    775..805     -  promoter       lac promoter: promoter for the E. coli lac operon
    820..841     -  protein_bind   CAP binding site: CAP binding activates transcription in the presence of cAMP. E. coli catabolite activator protein
    854..946     -  CDS            lacI (fragment): lac repressor; lacI; The lac repressor binds to the lac operator to inhibit transcription in E. coli. This inhibition can be relieved by adding lactose or isopropyl-β-D-thiogalactopyranoside (IPTG).
   1129..1717    -  rep_origin     ori: high-copy-number ColE1/pMB1/pBR322/pUC origin of replication
   1888..2748    -  CDS            AmpR: β-lactamase; bla; confers resistance to ampicillin, carbenicillin, and related antibiotics
   2749..41      -  promoter       AmpR promoter (across the origin): bla
