[The description below was written by a language model from this plasmid's Addgene catalogue record and pLannotate feature annotations shown in this document.]
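Description:
RhoC gRNA #3 is a small (about 2.8 kb) mammalian CRISPR guide RNA expression plasmid, built by Gibson cloning into a minimal "gRNA backbone", and is the third in a set of guides aimed at knocking out mouse Rhoc (also known as Arh9 or Arhc), which encodes a Rho-family small GTPase. The payload is a single RNA polymerase III transcription unit. A human U6 promoter drives a Rhoc-targeting spacer placed immediately upstream of the Streptococcus pyogenes Cas9 guide RNA scaffold, so the transcript is a complete single guide RNA. No Cas9 coding sequence, fluorescent reporter or mammalian selection marker is annotated. The nuclease must therefore be supplied from a separate construct or a Cas9-expressing host, and transfected cells have to be identified by some co-delivered marker.

The remainder of the plasmid is a pUC-type bacterial backbone. It carries a ColE1/pMB1-family origin and an ampicillin resistance gene (β-lactamase) with its own promoter for propagation and selection in E. coli. The feature table annotates this origin as a high-copy type, whereas the catalogue entry lists the plasmid as low copy. Other annotated elements are a pUC18/19 multiple cloning site, the lac promoter, lac operator and CAP binding site, an attB2 fragment, and short lacI and RSF ori fragments. These appear to be cloning-vector remnants rather than functional parts of the design.

The stated purpose is Cas9-mediated knockout of RhoC in mammalian cells. The associated study concerns activity-dependent synaptic competition in developing mouse mitral cells, though the record does not describe how the plasmid was delivered.
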