Addgene plasmid #198726: RhoC gRNA #3
Purpose: Cas9-mediated knockout of RhoC in mammalian cells #3
Depositing lab: Takeshi Imai. Depositing organization: Kyushu University. Publication: Activity-dependent local protection and lateral inhibition control synaptic competition in developing mitral cells in mice. Fujimoto S, Leiwe MN, Aihara S, Sakaguchi R, Muroyama Y, Kobayakawa R, Kobayakawa K, Saito T, Imai T. Dev Cell. 2023 Jul 24;58(14):1221-1236.e7. doi: 10.1016/j.devcel.2023.05.004. Epub 2023 Jun 7. PubMed 37290446.
Backbone
  Vector backbone: gRNA backbone
  Backbone size w/o insert (bp): 2733
  Total vector size (bp): 2813
  Vector type: Mammalian Expression, CRISPR
Growth in bacteria
  Bacterial resistance: Ampicillin, 100 μg/mL
  Growth temperature: 37°C
  Growth strain: DH5alpha
  Copy number: Low Copy
Gene/Insert
  Gene/Insert name: RhoC
  gRNA/shRNA sequence: aagaagactacgatcgcctgcgg
  Species: M. musculus (mouse)
  Entrez Gene: Rhoc (a.k.a. Arh9, Arhc)
  Promoter: U6
  Cloning method: Gibson Cloning
  Sequencing primers: 5′ None; 3′ M13R
Terms and licenses: Academic/Nonprofit Terms; Industry Terms: Not Available to Industry
Depositor comments: Please visit https://doi.org/10.1101/625616 for bioRxiv preprint.
How to cite: RhoC gRNA #3 was a gift from Takeshi Imai (Addgene plasmid # 198726 ; http://n2t.net/addgene:198726 ; RRID:Addgene_198726)
